Addgene plasmid #174081: pAcBac1-NES-Flag-R2-84-MbRS Tetrazine3.0
Purpose: Expression of orthogonal Mb tRNA and tRNA synthetase for incorporation of tetrazine3.0 in eukaryotic cells.
Depositing lab: Ryan Mehl. Depositing organization: Oregon State University. Publication: Access to Faster Eukaryotic Cell Labeling with Encoded Tetrazine Amino Acids. Jang HS, Jana S, Blizzard RJ, Meeuwsen JC, Mehl RA. J Am Chem Soc. 2020 Apr 22;142(16):7245-7249. doi: 10.1021/jacs.9b11520. Epub 2020 Apr 10. PubMed 32251579.
Backbone
  Vector backbone: pAcBac1
  Backbone size w/o insert (bp): 9015
  Total vector size (bp): 10350
  Vector type: Mammalian Expression
  Selectable markers: Gentamicin
Growth in bacteria
  Bacterial resistance: Ampicillin, 100 μg/mL
  Growth temperature: 30°C
  Growth strain: NEB Stable
  Copy number: High Copy
Gene/Insert
  Gene/Insert name: NES-Flag-R2-84 M. barkeri tRNA synthetase for tetrazine3.0
  Species: Methanosarcina barkeri
  Insert size (bp): 1335
  Mutation: L270G, Y271L, N311G, C313A
  Promoter: CMV
  Tag / fusion protein: NES-Flag (N terminal on insert)
  Cloning method: Restriction Enzyme; 5′ cloning site NheI (not destroyed); 3′ cloning site EcoRI (not destroyed)
  Sequencing primers: 5′ Unknown
Terms and licenses: Academic/Nonprofit Terms; Industry Terms: Not Available to Industry
How to cite: pAcBac1-NES-Flag-R2-84-MbRS Tetrazine3.0 was a gift from Ryan Mehl (Addgene plasmid # 174081 ; http://n2t.net/addgene:174081 ; RRID:Addgene_174081)
