[The description below was written by a language model from this plasmid's Addgene catalogue record and pLannotate feature annotations shown in this document.]
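Description:
pAcBac1-NES-Flag-R2-84-MbRS Tetrazine3.0 is a roughly 10.35 kb mammalian expression plasmid built on the pAcBac1 backbone. It supplies an orthogonal Methanosarcina barkeri pyrrolysyl tRNA/tRNA synthetase pair for genetic code expansion in eukaryotic cells. It is maintained in E. coli through a high-copy ColE1/pUC-type origin with ampicillin resistance, and it also carries an f1 origin. The payload lies between Tn7R and Tn7L mini-Tn7 ends together with a gentamicin acetyltransferase gene. This is the arrangement used for transposing a cassette into a baculovirus bacmid. A polyhedrin promoter driving VSV-G, followed by an SV40 polyadenylation signal, sits in the same region, consistent with production of pseudotyped baculovirus able to transduce mammalian cells. The record itself, however, lists the plasmid simply as a mammalian expression vector.

The synthetase cassette uses the CMV enhancer and promoter to express the "R2-84" variant of M. barkeri PylRS, which carries the mutations L270G, Y271L, N311G and C313A and is described as specific for the tetrazine3.0 noncanonical amino acid. An N-terminal nuclear export signal and FLAG tag are fused to the enzyme. These would be expected to favour cytoplasmic localisation and allow detection. A WPRE and the bGH polyadenylation signal follow the coding sequence. Four annotated tRNA genes are arranged as two pairs flanking the protein-coding cassettes, each pair driven by a U6 and an H1-type RNA polymerase III promoter. By the stated purpose these are the cognate Mb tRNA, although the annotation does not identify them further. The Addgene and depositor sequences give essentially identical feature maps. The plasmid is used to incorporate tetrazine3.0 site-specifically into a target protein, which is not encoded on this plasmid.
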