Features (pLannotate 1.2.2; 33 found; start..end, strand, type, name):
     81..97      +  CDS            lacZα (fragment): LacZα fragment of β-galactosidase; lacZ fragment
    102..557     +  rep_origin     f1 ori (sequence partly withheld): f1 bacteriophage origin of replication; arrow indicates direction of (+) strand synthesis
    584..688     +  promoter       AmpR promoter: bla
    689..1549    +  CDS            AmpR: β-lactamase; bla; confers resistance to ampicillin, carbenicillin, and related antibiotics
   1720..2308    +  rep_origin     ori: high-copy-number ColE1/pMB1/pBR322/pUC origin of replication
   2494..2543    -  misc_feature   bom (fragment): basis of mobility region from pBR322
   2611..2835    -  mobile_element Tn7R: mini-Tn7 element (right end of the Tn7 transposon) Tn7
   2902..3435    -  CDS            GmR: gentamycin acetyltransferase; aacC1; confers resistance to gentamycin
   3624..3652    -  promoter       Pc promoter: intI1 (promoter lies within the coding sequence); class 1 integron promoter
   3630..3977    -  CDS            YPR2_ECOLX (fragment): Protein predicted: Swiss-Prot protein existence level 4. From Escherichia coli.
   4010..4037    -  rep_origin     f1 ori (fragment): f1 bacteriophage origin of replication; arrow indicates direction of (+) strand synthesis
   4069..4137    -  ncRNA          tRNA: Accession: RF00005 - tRNA
   4143..4237    -  promoter       H1-2O2 promoter: doxycycline-inducible variant of the human H1 RNA promoter (Henriksen et al., 2007)
   4244..4312    -  ncRNA          tRNA: Accession: RF00005 - tRNA
   4322..4562    -  promoter       U6 promoter: RNA polymerase III promoter for human U6 snRNA
   4577..4595    -  promoter       SV40 promoter (fragment): SV40 enhancer and early promoter
   4599..4823    -  polyA_signal   bGH poly(A) signal: bovine growth hormone polyadenylation signal
   4878..5466    -  misc_feature   WPRE: woodchuck hepatitis virus posttranscriptional regulatory element
   5495..6748    -  CDS            pylS: PYLS_METBA - Experimental evidence at protein level: Swiss-Prot protein existence level 1. Catalyzes the attachment of pyrrolysine to tRNA(Pyl). Pyrrolysine is a lysine derivative encoded by the termination codon UAG. From Methanosarcina barkeri.
   6749..6769    -  CDS            FLAG (fragment): FLAG® epitope tag, followed by an enterokinase cleavage site
   6852..6870    -  promoter       T7 promoter: promoter for bacteriophage T7 RNA polymerase
   6886..6919    -  LTR            5' LTR (truncated) (fragment): truncated 5' long terminal repeat (LTR) from HIV-1
   6915..7118    -  promoter       CMV promoter: human cytomegalovirus (CMV) immediate early promoter
   7119..7498    -  enhancer       CMV enhancer: human cytomegalovirus immediate early enhancer
   7593..7684    +  promoter       polyhedrin promoter: polh from Autographa californica; promoter for the baculovirus polyhedrin gene
   7743..9276    +  CDS            VSV-G (fragment) (sequence partly withheld): vesicular stomatitis virus G glycoprotein Indiana strain
   9318..9401    +  CDS            large T antigen (fragment): large T antigen from SV40 (simian virus 40)
   9424..9558    +  polyA_signal   SV40 poly(A) signal: SV40 polyadenylation signal
   9591..9831    +  promoter       U6 promoter: RNA polymerase III promoter for human U6 snRNA
   9839..9907    +  ncRNA          tRNA: Accession: RF00005 - tRNA
   9916..10010   +  promoter       H1-2O2 promoter: doxycycline-inducible variant of the human H1 RNA promoter (Henriksen et al., 2007)
  10014..10082   +  ncRNA          tRNA: Accession: RF00005 - tRNA
  10103..10268   -  mobile_element Tn7L: mini-Tn7 element (left end of the Tn7 transposon) Tn7
>Addgene plasmid #174081 | pAcBac1-NES-Flag-R2-84-MbRS Tetrazine3.0 | depositor full sequence | sequence record 337785 | pAcBac1-NES-Flag-R2-84-MbRS Tetrazine3.0 sequence 10350 bps
TTCTCTGTCACAGAATGAAAATTTTTCTGTCATCTCTTCGTTATTAATGTTTGTAATTGACTGAATATCA
ACGCTTATTTGCAGCCTGAATGGCGAATGGG
[124 nt withheld, positions 102-225]
C
[91 nt withheld, positions 227-317]
A
[49 nt withheld, positions 319-367]
CCTTTGACGTTGGAGTCCACGTTCTTT
[37 nt withheld, positions 395-431]
ACCCTATCTCGGTCTATTCTTTTGATTTATAAGGGATTTTGCCGATTTCGGCCTATTGGTTAAAAAATGA
GCTGATTTAACAAAAATTTAACGCGAATTTTAACAAAATATTAACGTTTACAATTTCAGGTGGCACTTTT
CGGGGAAATGTGCGCGGAACCCCTATTTGTTTATTTTTCTAAATACATTCAAATATGTATCCGCTCATGA
GACAATAACCCTGATAAATGCTTCAATAATATTGAAAAAGGAAGAGTATGAGTATTCAACATTTCCGTGT
CGCCCTTATTCCCTTTTTTGCGGCATTTTGCCTTCCTGTTTTTGCTCACCCAGAAACGCTGGTGAAAGTA
AAAGATGCTGAAGATCAGTTGGGTGCACGAGTGGGTTACATCGAACTGGATCTCAACAGCGGTAAGATCC
TTGAGAGTTTTCGCCCCGAAGAACGTTTTCCAATGATGAGCACTTTTAAAGTTCTGCTATGTGGCGCGGT
ATTATCCCGTATTGACGCCGGGCAAGAGCAACTCGGTCGCCGCATACACTATTCTCAGAATGACTTGGTT
GAGTACTCACCAGTCACAGAAAAGCATCTTACGGATGGCATGACAGTAAGAGAATTATGCAGTGCTGCCA
TAACCATGAGTGATAACACTGCGGCCAACTTACTTCTGACAACGATCGGAGGACCGAAGGAGCTAACCGC
TTTTTTGCACAACATGGGGGATCATGTAACTCGCCTTGATCGTTGGGAACCGGAGCTGAATGAAGCCATA
CCAAACGACGAGCGTGACACCACGATGCCTGTAGCAATGGCAACAACGTTGCGCAAACTATTAACTGGCG
AACTACTTACTCTAGCTTCCCGGCAACAATTAATAGACTGGATGGAGGCGGATAAAGTTGCAGGACCACT
TCTGCGCTCGGCCCTTCCGGCTGGCTGGTTTATTGCTGATAAATCTGGAGCCGGTGAGCGTGGGTCTCGC
GGTATCATTGCAGCACTGGGGCCAGATGGTAAGCCCTCCCGTATCGTAGTTATCTACACGACGGGGAGTC
AGGCAACTATGGATGAACGAAATAGACAGATCGCTGAGATAGGTGCCTCACTGATTAAGCATTGGTAACT
GTCAGACCAAGTTTACTCATATATACTTTAGATTGATTTAAAACTTCATTTTTAATTTAAAAGGATCTAG
GTGAAGATCCTTTTTGATAATCTCATGACCAAAATCCCTTAACGTGAGTTTTCGTTCCACTGAGCGTCAG
ACCCCGTAGAAAAGATCAAAGGATCTTCTTGAGATCCTTTTTTTCTGCGCGTAATCTGCTGCTTGCAAAC
AAAAAAACCACCGCTACCAGCGGTGGTTTGTTTGCCGGATCAAGAGCTACCAACTCTTTTTCCGAAGGTA
ACTGGCTTCAGCAGAGCGCAGATACCAAATACTGTCCTTCTAGTGTAGCCGTAGTTAGGCCACCACTTCA
AGAACTCTGTAGCACCGCCTACATACCTCGCTCTGCTAATCCTGTTACCAGTGGCTGCTGCCAGTGGCGA
TAAGTCGTGTCTTACCGGGTTGGACTCAAGACGATAGTTACCGGATAAGGCGCAGCGGTCGGGCTGAACG
GGGGGTTCGTGCACACAGCCCAGCTTGGAGCGAACGACCTACACCGAACTGAGATACCTACAGCGTGAGC
ATTGAGAAAGCGCCACGCTTCCCGAAGGGAGAAAGGCGGACAGGTATCCGGTAAGCGGCAGGGTCGGAAC
AGGAGAGCGCACGAGGGAGCTTCCAGGGGGAAACGCCTGGTATCTTTATAGTCCTGTCGGGTTTCGCCAC
CTCTGACTTGAGCGTCGATTTTTGTGATGCTCGTCAGGGGGGCGGAGCCTATGGAAAAACGCCAGCAACG
CGGCCTTTTTACGGTTCCTGGCCTTTTGCTGGCCTTTTGCTCACATGTTCTTTCCTGCGTTATCCCCTGA
TTCTGTGGATAACCGTATTACCGCCTTTGAGTGAGCTGATACCGCTCGCCGCAGCCGAACGACCGAGCGC
AGCGAGTCAGTGAGCGAGGAAGCGGAAGAGCGCCTGATGCGGTATTTTCTCCTTACGCATCTGTGCGGTA
TTTCACACCGCAGACCAGCCGCGTAACCTGGCAAAATCGGTTACGGTTGAGTAATAAATGGATGCCCTGC
GTAAGCGGGTGTGGGCGGACAATAAAGTCTTAAACTGAACAAAATAGATCTAAACTATGACAATAAAGTC
TTAAACTAGACAGAATAGTTGTAAACTGAAATCAGTCCAGTTATGCTGTGAAAAAGCATACTGGACTTTT
GTTATGGCTAAAGCAAACTCTTCATTTTCTGAAGTGCAAATTGCCCGTCGTATTAAAGAGGGGCGTGGCC
AAGGGCATGGTAAAGACTATATTCGCGGCGTTGTGACAATTTACCGAACAACTCCGCGGCCGGGAAGCCG
ATCTCGGCTTGAACGAATTGTTAGGTGGCGGTACTTGGGTCGATATCAAAGTGCATCACTTCTTCCCGTA
TGCCCAACTTTGTATAGAGAGCCACTGCGGGATCGTCACCGTAATCTGCTTGCACGTAGATCACATAAGC
ACCAAGCGCGTTGGCCTCATGCTTGAGGAGATTGATGAGCGCGGTGGCAATGCCCTGCCTCCGGTGCTCG
CCGGAGACTGCGAGATCATAGATATAGATCTCACTACGCGGCTGCTCAAACCTGGGCAGAACGTAAGCCG
CGAGAGCGCCAACAACCGCTTCTTGGTCGAAGGCAGCAAGCGCGATGAATGTCTTACTACGGAGCAAGTT
CCCGAGGTAATCGGAGTCCGGCTGATGTTGGGAGTAGGTGGCTACGTCTCCGAACTCACGACCGAAAAGA
TCAAGAGCAGCCCGCATGGATTTGACTTGGTCAGGGCCGAGCCTACATGTGCGAATGATGCCCATACTTG
AGCCACCTAACTTTGTTTTAGGGCGACTGCCCTGCTGCGTAACATCGTTGCTGCTGCGTAACATCGTTGC
TGCTCCATAACATCAAACATCGACCCACGGCGTAACGCGCTTGCTGCTTGGATGCCCGAGGCATAGACTG
TACAAAAAAACAGTCATAACAAGCCATGAAAACCGCCACTGCGCCGTTACCACCGCTGCGTTCGGTCAAG
GTTCTGGACCAGTTGCGTGAGCGCATACGCTACTTGCATTACAGTTTACGAACCGAACAGGCTTATGTCA
ACTGGGTTCGTGCCTTCATCCGTTTCCACGGTGTGCGTCACCCGGCAACCTTGGGCAGCAGCGAAGTCGA
GGCATTTCTGTCCTGGCTGGCGAACGAGCGCAAGGTTTCGGTCTCCACGCATCGTCAGGCATTGGCGGCC
TTGCTGTTCTTCTACGGCAAGGTGCTGTGCACGGATCTGCCCTGGCTTCAGGAGATCGGTAGACCTCGGC
CGTCGCGGCGCTTGCCGGTGGTGCTGACCCCGGATGAAGTGGTTCGCATCCTCGGTTTTCTGGAAGGCGA
GCATCGTTTGTTCGCCCAGGACTCTAGCTATAGTTCTAGTGGTTGGCCTACGTACCCGTAGTGGCTATGG
CAGGGCTTGCGCTTAATGCGCCGCTACAGGGCGCGTGGGGATACCCCCTAGAGCCCCAGCTGAAAAAACG
GGGGGTGCGGGAGTTTCACCCGCCTGCACGGATTTAGAGTCCGTGTGATCTATTCGATCCACCCCCCGGT
GTCTCTATCACTGATAGGGAACTTATAAGTCTCTATCACTGATAGGGATTTCACGTTTATGGTGATTTCC
CAGAACACATAGCGACATGCAAATATTAAAAAACGGAAACCCCGGGAATCTAACCCGGCTGAACGGATTT
AGAGTCCGTTCGATCTACATGATCAGGTTTCCGGTGTTTCGTCCTTTCCACAAGATATATAAAGCCAAGA
AATCGAAATACTTTCAAGTTACGGTAAGCATATGATAGTCCATTTTAAAACATAATTTTAAAACTGCAAA
CTACCCAAGAAATTATTACTTTCTACGTCACGTATTTTGTACTAATATCTTTGTGTTTACAGTCAAATTA
ATTCTAATTATCTCTCTAACAGCCTTGTATCGTATATGCAAATATGAAGGAATCATGGGAAATAGGCCCT
CTTCCTGCCCGAGATCTGGTTCTTTCCGCCTCAGAAGCCATAGAGCCCACCGCATCCCCAGCATGCCTGC
TATTGTCTTCCCAATCCTCCCCCTTGCTGTCCTGCCCCACCCCACCCCCCAGAATAGAATGACACCTACT
CAGACAATGCGATGCAATTTCCTCATTTTATTAGGAAAGGACAGTGGGAGTGGCACCTTCCAGGGTCAAG
GAAGGCACGGGGGAGGGGCAAACAACAGATGGCTGGCAACTAGAAGGCACAGTCGAGGCTGATCAGCGGG
TTTAAACGGGCCCTCTAGACTCGAGTTAAAGTCGACGCGGGGAGGCGGCCCAAAGGGAGATCCGACTCGT
CTGAGGGCGAAGGCGAAGACGCGGAAGAGGCCGCAGAGCCGGCAGCAGGCCGCGGGAAGGAAGGTCCGCT
GGATTGAGGGCCGAAGGGACGTAGCAGAAGGACGTCCCGCGCAGAATCCAGGTGGCAACACAGGCGAGCA
GCCAAGGAAAGGACGATGATTTCCCCGACAACACCACGGAATTGTCAGTGCCCAACAGCCGAGCCCCTGT
CCAGCAGCGGGCAAGGCAGGCGGCGATGAGTTCCGCCGTGGCAATAGGGAGGGGGAAAGCGAAAGTCCCG
GAAAGGAGCTGACAGGTGGTGGCAATGCCCCAACCAGTGGGGGTTGCGTCAGCAAACACAGTGCACACCA
CGCCACGTTGCCTGACAACGGGCCACAACTCCTCATAAAGAGACAGCAACCAGGATTTATACAAGGAGGA
GAAAATGAAAGCCATACGGGAAGCAATAGCATGATACAAAGGCATTAAAGCAGCGTATCCACATAGCGTA
AAAGGAGCAACATAGTTAAGAATACCAGTCAATCTTTCACAAATTTTGTAATCCAGAGGTTGATTGTCGA
CTTAACGCGTTGAATTCTCATCACAGGTTGGTGCTGATGCCGTTGTAGTAGCTCTCGCTTCTGCTGGCCC
GCTTGATGTTCTTGAAGCCGTGCATCACTTTCAGCAGCCGTTCCAGGCCGAAGCCGGCTCCGATCCAGGG
CTTGTCGATGCCCCACTCCCGGTCCAGGGACACGGGTCCCACCACGGCGCTGCTCAGTTCCAGGTCGCCG
TGCATGATGTCCAGGGTGTCGCCGTACACCATGCAGCTGTCGCCCACGATCTCGAAGTCGATTTCCAGGT
AATCCAGGAACTCTTTGATCAGGGCTTCCAGGTTCTCCCGGGTGCAGCCGCTGCCCATCTGGGCAAAGCC
CACCATTGTAAACTCTTCCAGGTGCTCTTTGCCGTCGCTCTCTTTCCGGTAGCAGGGTCCCACTTCGAAA
ATCTTGATGGGGCCAGGCAGGATTCTGTCCAGTTTCCGCAGGTAGTTGTAGCCGGTGGGGGCCAGCATAG
GCCGCAGGCACAGGTTCTTGTCCACCCGGAAAATCTGCTTGGACAGCTCGGTGTCGTTGTTGATGCCCAT
CCGCTCCACGTACTCGGCGGGGATCAGGATGGGGCTCTTGATTTCCAGGAAGCCCCGGTCCACGAAGAAC
TTGGTGATGTCCCGTTCCAGCTTGCCCAGGTAGTCCTCCCGGTCGTTGGTGTACAGCCGCTGGAAGTCGT
TCTTCCGCCGGGTCACCAGCTCGGGTTCCAGCTCCCGGAAGGGCTTGGCCATGTTCAGGCTGATCTTGTC
CTCGGGGGACAGCAGGGCCTCCACTCTGTCCAGCTGGGACCGTGTCAGGCTGGGAGCAGGAGCAGAGGCG
GGCACGGAGCTGTTGGGGGTGCTCTTGGCGGGGCTGGGCACGCTGCGGCTGGTGTTGGTGCTGGCCTTGG
CGGACACGCTGTTTTCCAGGGGCTTGGGGGCTCTGGACACGCTCTTGGGCATGGCTTTCTTCACTTTGGG
GGCGGACACCACCCGCACTTTCACGCTGTTCTTGCTCTCGGTGCTTCTGGTCAGAAAGTTGTTGATGTCC
TCGTCGGACACCCGGCACCGCTTGCAGGTCTTTCTGTACTTGTGGTGCCGGAAGGCTCTGGCGGTCCGGC
AGCTTCTGCTGTTGTTCACCACCAGGTGGTCGCCGCAGGCCATCTCGATGTAGATTTTGCTTCTTGACAC
CTCGTGGTGCTTGATCTTGTGCAGGGTGCCGGTCCGGCTCATCCACAGGCCGGTGGCGCTGATCAGCACG
TCCAGGGGTTTCTTGTCCTTGTCGTCGTCGTCCTTGTAGTCGTCGAGTGTGAGGCGCTCCAGTGGAGGCA
ACTGCAAAGGAACCGGACACGCCATGGTGGCGCTAGCCAGCTTGGGTCTCCCTATAGTGAGTCGTATTAA
TTTCGATAAGCCAGTAAGCAGTGGGTTCTCTAGTTAGCCAGAGAGCTCTGCTTATATAGACCTCCCACCG
TACACGCCTACCGCCCATTTGCGTCAATGGGGCGGAGTTGTTACGACATTTTGGAAAGTCCCGTTGATTT
TGGTGCCAAAACAAACTCCCATTGACGTCAATGGGGTGGAGACTTGGAAATCCCCGTGAGTCAAACCGCT
ATCCACGCCCATTGATGTACTGCCAAAACCGCATCACCATGGTAATAGCGATGACTAATACGTAGATGTA
CTGCCAAGTAGGAAAGTCCCATAAGGTCATGTACTGGGCATAATGCCAGGCGGGCCATTTACCGTCATTG
ACGTCAATAGGGGGCGTACTTGGCATATGATACACTTGATGTACTGCCAAGTGGGCAGTTTACCGTAAAT
AGTCCACCCATTGACGTCAATGGAAAGTCCCTATTGGCGTTACTATGGGAACATACGTCATTATTGACGT
CAATGGGCGGGGGTCGTTGGGCGGTCAGCCAGGCGGGCCATTTACCGTAAGTTATGTAACGCGGAACTCC
ATATATGGGCTATGAACTAATGACCCCGTAATTGATTACTATTAATAACTAGTCAATAATCAATGTCAAC
GCGTATATCTGGCCCGTACATCGCGAAGCAGCGCAAAACGGATCCTGCAGGTATTTGCGGCCGCGGTCCG
TATACTCCGGAATATTAATAGATCATGGAGATAATTAAAATGATAACCATCTCGCAAATAAATAAGTATT
TTACTGTTTTCGTAACAGTTTTGTAATAAAAAAACCTATAAATATTCCGGATTATTCATACCGTCCCACC
ATCGGGCGCGAACTCCTAAAAAACCGCCACCATGAAGTGCCTTTTGTACTTAGCCTTTTTATTCATTGGG
GTGAATTGC
[1296 nt withheld, positions 7791-9086]
AATCCAATCGAGCTTGTAGAAGGTTGGTTCAGTAGTTGGAAAAGCTCTATTGCCTCTTTTTTCTTTATCA
TAGGGTTAATCATTGGACTATTCTTGGTTCTCCGAGTTGGTATCCATCTTTGCATTAAATTAAAGCACAC
CAAGAAAAGACAGATTTATACAGACATAGAGATGAACCGACTTGGAAAGTGATAAGGCCAGGCCGGCCAA
GCTTGTCGAGAAGTACTAGAGGATCATAATCAGCCATACCACATTTGTAGAGGTTTTACTTGCTTTAAAA
AACCTCCCACACCTCCCCCTGAACCTGAAACATAAAATGAATGCAATTGTTGTTGTTAACTTGTTTATTG
CAGCTTATAATGGTTACAAATAAAGCAATAGCATCACAAATTTCACAAATAAAGCATTTTTTTCACTGCA
TTCTAGTTGTGGTTTGTCCAAACTCATCAATGTATCTTATCATGTCTGGATCTGATCACTGCTTGAGCCT
AGGTCGGGCAGGAAGAGGGCCTATTTCCCATGATTCCTTCATATTTGCATATACGATACAAGGCTGTTAG
AGAGATAATTAGAATTAATTTGACTGTAAACACAAAGATATTAGTACAAAATACGTGACGTAGAAAGTAA
TAATTTCTTGGGTAGTTTGCAGTTTTAAAATTATGTTTTAAAATGGACTATCATATGCTTACCGTAACTT
GAAAGTATTTCGATTTCTTGGCTTTATATATCTTGTGGAAAGGACGAAACACCGGAAACCTGATCATGTA
GATCGAACGGACTCTAAATCCGTTCAGCCGGGTTAGATTCCCGGGGTTTCCGTTTTTTAATATTTGCATG
TCGCTATGTGTTCTGGGAAATCACCATAAACGTGAAATCCCTATCAGTGATAGAGACTTATAAGTTCCCT
ATCAGTGATAGAGACACCGGGGGGTGGATCGAATAGATCACACGGACTCTAAATCCGTGCAGGCGGGTGA
AACTCCCGCACCCCCCGTTTTTTGCTAGGAGATCCGAACCAGATAAGTGAAATCTAGTTCCAAACTATTT
TGTCATTTTTAATTTTCGTATTAGCTTACGACGCTACACCCAGTTCCCATCTATTTTGTCACTCTTCCCT
AAATAATCCTTAAAAACTCCATTTCCACCCCTCCCAGTTCCCAACTATTTTGTCCGCCCACAGCGGGGCA
TTTTTCTTCCTGTTATGTTTTTAATCAAACATCCTGCCAACTCCATGTGACAAACCGTCATCTTCGGCTA
CTTT
