Features (pLannotate 1.2.2; 33 found; start..end, strand, type, name):
     81..97      +  CDS            lacZα (fragment): LacZα fragment of β-galactosidase; lacZ fragment
    102..556     +  rep_origin     f1 ori (sequence partly withheld): f1 bacteriophage origin of replication; arrow indicates direction of (+) strand synthesis
    582..686     +  promoter       AmpR promoter: bla
    687..1547    +  CDS            AmpR: β-lactamase; bla; confers resistance to ampicillin, carbenicillin, and related antibiotics
   1718..2306    +  rep_origin     ori: high-copy-number ColE1/pMB1/pBR322/pUC origin of replication
   2492..2543    -  misc_feature   bom (fragment): basis of mobility region from pBR322
   2611..2835    -  mobile_element Tn7R: mini-Tn7 element (right end of the Tn7 transposon) Tn7
   2902..3435    -  CDS            GmR: gentamycin acetyltransferase; aacC1; confers resistance to gentamycin
   3624..3652    -  promoter       Pc promoter: intI1 (promoter lies within the coding sequence); class 1 integron promoter
   3630..3989    -  CDS            YPR2_ECOLX (fragment): Protein predicted: Swiss-Prot protein existence level 4. From Escherichia coli.
   4009..4036    -  rep_origin     f1 ori (fragment): f1 bacteriophage origin of replication; arrow indicates direction of (+) strand synthesis
   4068..4136    -  ncRNA          tRNA: Accession: RF00005 - tRNA
   4142..4236    -  promoter       H1-2O2 promoter: doxycycline-inducible variant of the human H1 RNA promoter (Henriksen et al., 2007)
   4243..4311    -  ncRNA          tRNA: Accession: RF00005 - tRNA
   4321..4561    -  promoter       U6 promoter: RNA polymerase III promoter for human U6 snRNA
   4576..4594    -  promoter       SV40 promoter (fragment): SV40 enhancer and early promoter
   4598..4822    -  polyA_signal   bGH poly(A) signal: bovine growth hormone polyadenylation signal
   4877..5465    -  misc_feature   WPRE: woodchuck hepatitis virus posttranscriptional regulatory element
   5494..6747    -  CDS            pylS: PYLS_METBA - Experimental evidence at protein level: Swiss-Prot protein existence level 1. Catalyzes the attachment of pyrrolysine to tRNA(Pyl). Pyrrolysine is a lysine derivative encoded by the termination codon UAG. From Methanosarcina barkeri.
   6748..6768    -  CDS            FLAG (fragment): FLAG® epitope tag, followed by an enterokinase cleavage site
   6851..6869    -  promoter       T7 promoter: promoter for bacteriophage T7 RNA polymerase
   6885..6918    -  LTR            5' LTR (truncated) (fragment): truncated 5' long terminal repeat (LTR) from HIV-1
   6914..7117    -  promoter       CMV promoter: human cytomegalovirus (CMV) immediate early promoter
   7118..7497    -  enhancer       CMV enhancer: human cytomegalovirus immediate early enhancer
   7592..7683    +  promoter       polyhedrin promoter: polh from Autographa californica; promoter for the baculovirus polyhedrin gene
   7742..9275    +  CDS            VSV-G (fragment) (sequence partly withheld): vesicular stomatitis virus G glycoprotein Indiana strain
   9317..9400    +  CDS            large T antigen (fragment): large T antigen from SV40 (simian virus 40)
   9423..9557    +  polyA_signal   SV40 poly(A) signal: SV40 polyadenylation signal
   9590..9830    +  promoter       U6 promoter: RNA polymerase III promoter for human U6 snRNA
   9838..9906    +  ncRNA          tRNA: Accession: RF00005 - tRNA
   9915..10009   +  promoter       H1-2O2 promoter: doxycycline-inducible variant of the human H1 RNA promoter (Henriksen et al., 2007)
  10013..10081   +  ncRNA          tRNA: Accession: RF00005 - tRNA
  10102..10267   -  mobile_element Tn7L: mini-Tn7 element (left end of the Tn7 transposon) Tn7
>Addgene plasmid #174081 | pAcBac1-NES-Flag-R2-84-MbRS Tetrazine3.0 | addgene full sequence | sequence record 345715 | Addgene NGS Result
TTCTCTGTCACAGAATGAAAATTTTTCTGTCATCTCTTCGTTATTAATGTTTGTAATTGACTGAATATCA
ACGCTTATTTGCAGCCTGAATGGCGAATGGG
[124 nt withheld, positions 102-225]
C
[91 nt withheld, positions 227-317]
A
[49 nt withheld, positions 319-367]
CCTTTGACGTTGGAGTCCACGTTCTT
[37 nt withheld, positions 394-430]
ACCCTATCTCGGTCTATTCTTTTGATTTATAAGGGATTTTGCCGATTTCGGCCTATTGGTTAAAAAATGA
GCTGATTTAACAAAAATTTAACGCGAATTTTAACAAAATATTAACGCTTACAATTTAGGTGGCACTTTTC
GGGGAAATGTGCGCGGAACCCCTATTTGTTTATTTTTCTAAATACATTCAAATATGTATCCGCTCATGAG
ACAATAACCCTGATAAATGCTTCAATAATATTGAAAAAGGAAGAGTATGAGTATTCAACATTTCCGTGTC
GCCCTTATTCCCTTTTTTGCGGCATTTTGCCTTCCTGTTTTTGCTCACCCAGAAACGCTGGTGAAAGTAA
AAGATGCTGAAGATCAGTTGGGTGCACGAGTGGGTTACATCGAACTGGATCTCAACAGCGGTAAGATCCT
TGAGAGTTTTCGCCCCGAAGAACGTTTTCCAATGATGAGCACTTTTAAAGTTCTGCTATGTGGCGCGGTA
TTATCCCGTATTGACGCCGGGCAAGAGCAACTCGGTCGCCGCATACACTATTCTCAGAATGACTTGGTTG
AGTACTCACCAGTCACAGAAAAGCATCTTACGGATGGCATGACAGTAAGAGAATTATGCAGTGCTGCCAT
AACCATGAGTGATAACACTGCGGCCAACTTACTTCTGACAACGATCGGAGGACCGAAGGAGCTAACCGCT
TTTTTGCACAACATGGGGGATCATGTAACTCGCCTTGATCGTTGGGAACCGGAGCTGAATGAAGCCATAC
CAAACGACGAGCGTGACACCACGATGCCTGTAGCAATGGCAACAACGTTGCGCAAACTATTAACTGGCGA
ACTACTTACTCTAGCTTCCCGGCAACAATTAATAGACTGGATGGAGGCGGATAAAGTTGCAGGACCACTT
CTGCGCTCGGCCCTTCCGGCTGGCTGGTTTATTGCTGATAAATCTGGAGCCGGTGAGCGTGGGTCTCGCG
GTATCATTGCAGCACTGGGGCCAGATGGTAAGCCCTCCCGTATCGTAGTTATCTACACGACGGGGAGTCA
GGCAACTATGGATGAACGAAATAGACAGATCGCTGAGATAGGTGCCTCACTGATTAAGCATTGGTAACTG
TCAGACCAAGTTTACTCATATATACTTTAGATTGATTTAAAACTTCATTTTTAATTTAAAAGGATCTAGG
TGAAGATCCTTTTTGATAATCTCATGACCAAAATCCCTTAACGTGAGTTTTCGTTCCACTGAGCGTCAGA
CCCCGTAGAAAAGATCAAAGGATCTTCTTGAGATCCTTTTTTTCTGCGCGTAATCTGCTGCTTGCAAACA
AAAAAACCACCGCTACCAGCGGTGGTTTGTTTGCCGGATCAAGAGCTACCAACTCTTTTTCCGAAGGTAA
CTGGCTTCAGCAGAGCGCAGATACCAAATACTGTTCTTCTAGTGTAGCCGTAGTTAGGCCACCACTTCAA
GAACTCTGTAGCACCGCCTACATACCTCGCTCTGCTAATCCTGTTACCAGTGGCTGCTGCCAGTGGCGAT
AAGTCGTGTCTTACCGGGTTGGACTCAAGACGATAGTTACCGGATAAGGCGCAGCGGTCGGGCTGAACGG
GGGGTTCGTGCACACAGCCCAGCTTGGAGCGAACGACCTACACCGAACTGAGATACCTACAGCGTGAGCT
ATGAGAAAGCGCCACGCTTCCCGAAGGGAGAAAGGCGGACAGGTATCCGGTAAGCGGCAGGGTCGGAACA
GGAGAGCGCACGAGGGAGCTTCCAGGGGGAAACGCCTGGTATCTTTATAGTCCTGTCGGGTTTCGCCACC
TCTGACTTGAGCGTCGATTTTTGTGATGCTCGTCAGGGGGGCGGAGCCTATGGAAAAACGCCAGCAACGC
GGCCTTTTTACGGTTCCTGGCCTTTTGCTGGCCTTTTGCTCACATGTTCTTTCCTGCGTTATCCCCTGAT
TCTGTGGATAACCGTATTACCGCCTTTGAGTGAGCTGATACCGCTCGCCGCAGCCGAACGACCGAGCGCA
GCGAGTCAGTGAGCGAGGAAGCGGAAGAGCGCCTGATGCGGTATTTTCTCCTTACGCATCTGTGCGGTAT
TTCACACCGCATAGACCAGCCGCGTAACCTGGCAAAATCGGTTACGGTTGAGTAATAAATGGATGCCCTG
CGTAAGCGGGTGTGGGCGGACAATAAAGTCTTAAACTGAACAAAATAGATCTAAACTATGACAATAAAGT
CTTAAACTAGACAGAATAGTTGTAAACTGAAATCAGTCCAGTTATGCTGTGAAAAAGCATACTGGACTTT
TGTTATGGCTAAAGCAAACTCTTCATTTTCTGAAGTGCAAATTGCCCGTCGTATTAAAGAGGGGCGTGGC
CAAGGGCATGGTAAAGACTATATTCGCGGCGTTGTGACAATTTACCGAACAACTCCGCGGCCGGGAAGCC
GATCTCGGCTTGAACGAATTGTTAGGTGGCGGTACTTGGGTCGATATCAAAGTGCATCACTTCTTCCCGT
ATGCCCAACTTTGTATAGAGAGCCACTGCGGGATCGTCACCGTAATCTGCTTGCACGTAGATCACATAAG
CACCAAGCGCGTTGGCCTCATGCTTGAGGAGATTGATGAGCGCGGTGGCAATGCCCTGCCTCCGGTGCTC
GCCGGAGACTGCGAGATCATAGATATAGATCTCACTACGCGGCTGCTCAAACTTGGGCAGAACGTAAGCC
GCGAGAGCGCCAACAACCGCTTCTTGGTCGAAGGCAGCAAGCGCGATGAATGTCTTACTACGGAGCAAGT
TCCCGAGGTAATCGGAGTCCGGCTGATGTTGGGAGTAGGTGGCTACGTCTCCGAACTCACGACCGAAAAG
ATCAAGAGCAGCCCGCATGGATTTGACTTGGTCAGGGCCGAGCCTACATGTGCGAATGATGCCCATACTT
GAGCCACCTAACTTTGTTTTAGGGCGACTGCCCTGCTGCGTAACATCGTTGCTGCTGCGTAACATCGTTG
CTGCTCCATAACATCAAACATCGACCCACGGCGTAACGCGCTTGCTGCTTGGATGCCCGAGGCATAGACT
GTACAAAAAAACAGTCATAACAAGCCATGAAAACCGCCACTGCGCCGTTACCACCGCTGCGTTCGGTCAA
GGTTCTGGACCAGTTGCGTGAGCGCATACGCTACTTGCATTACAGTTTACGAACCGAACAGGCTTATGTC
AACTGGGTTCGTGCCTTCATCCGTTTCCACGGTGTGCGTCACCCGGCAACCTTGGGCAGCAGCGAAGTCG
AGGCATTTCTGTCCTGGCTGGCGAACGAGCGCAAGGTTTCGGTCTCCACGCATCGTCAGGCATTGGCGGC
CTTGCTGTTCTTCTACGGCAAGGTGCTGTGCACGGATCTGCCCTTGCTTCAGGAGATCGGTAGACCTCGG
CCGTCGCGGCGCTTGCCGGTGGTGCTGACCCCGGATGAAGTGGTTCGCATCCTCGGTTTTCTGGAAGGCG
AGCATCGTTTGTTCGCCCAGGACTCTAGCTATAGTTCTAGTGGTTGGCTACGTACCCGTAGTGGCTATGG
CAGGGCTTGCGCTTAATGCGCCGCTACAGGGCGCGTGGGGATACCCCCTAGAGCCCCAGCTGAAAAAACG
GGGGGTGCGGGAGTTTCACCCGCCTGCACGGATTTAGAGTCCGTGTGATCTATTCGATCCACCCCCCGGT
GTCTCTATCACTGATAGGGAACTTATAAGTCTCTATCACTGATAGGGATTTCACGTTTATGGTGATTTCC
CAGAACACATAGCGACATGCAAATATTAAAAAACGGAAACCCCGGGAATCTAACCCGGCTGAACGGATTT
AGAGTCCGTTCGATCTACATGATCAGGTTTCCGGTGTTTCGTCCTTTCCACAAGATATATAAAGCCAAGA
AATCGAAATACTTTCAAGTTACGGTAAGCATATGATAGTCCATTTTAAAACATAATTTTAAAACTGCAAA
CTACCCAAGAAATTATTACTTTCTACGTCACGTATTTTGTACTAATATCTTTGTGTTTACAGTCAAATTA
ATTCTAATTATCTCTCTAACAGCCTTGTATCGTATATGCAAATATGAAGGAATCATGGGAAATAGGCCCT
CTTCCTGCCCGAGATCTGGTTCTTTCCGCCTCAGAAGCCATAGAGCCCACCGCATCCCCAGCATGCCTGC
TATTGTCTTCCCAATCCTCCCCCTTGCTGTCCTGCCCCACCCCACCCCCCAGAATAGAATGACACCTACT
CAGACAATGCGATGCAATTTCCTCATTTTATTAGGAAAGGACAGTGGGAGTGGCACCTTCCAGGGTCAAG
GAAGGCACGGGGGAGGGGCAAACAACAGATGGCTGGCAACTAGAAGGCACAGTCGAGGCTGATCAGCGGG
TTTAAACGGGCCCTCTAGACTCGAGTTAAAGTCGACGCGGGGAGGCGGCCCAAAGGGAGATCCGACTCGT
CTGAGGGCGAAGGCGAAGACGCGGAAGAGGCCGCAGAGCCGGCAGCAGGCCGCGGGAAGGAAGGTCCGCT
GGATTGAGGGCCGAAGGGACGTAGCAGAAGGACGTCCCGCGCAGAATCCAGGTGGCAACACAGGCGAGCA
GCCAAGGAAAGGACGATGATTTCCCCGACAACACCACGGAATTGTCAGTGCCCAACAGCCGAGCCCCTGT
CCAGCAGCGGGCAAGGCAGGCGGCGATGAGTTCCGCCGTGGCAATAGGGAGGGGGAAAGCGAAAGTCCCG
GAAAGGAGCTGACAGGTGGTGGCAATGCCCCAACCAGTGGGGGTTGCGTCAGCAAACACAGTGCACACCA
CGCCACGTTGCCTGACAACGGGCCACAACTCCTCATAAAGAGACAGCAACCAGGATTTATACAAGGAGGA
GAAAATGAAAGCCATACGGGAAGCAATAGCATGATACAAAGGCATTAAAGCAGCGTATCCACATAGCGTA
AAAGGAGCAACATAGTTAAGAATACCAGTCAATCTTTCACAAATTTTGTAATCCAGAGGTTGATTGTCGA
CTTAACGCGTTGAATTCTCATCACAGGTTGGTGCTGATGCCGTTGTAGTAGCTCTCGCTTCTGCTGGCCC
GCTTGATGTTCTTGAAGCCGTGCATCACTTTCAGCAGCCGTTCCAGGCCGAAGCCGGCTCCGATCCAGGG
CTTGTCGATGCCCCACTCCCGGTCCAGGGACACGGGTCCCACCACGGCGCTGCTCAGTTCCAGGTCGCCG
TGCATGATGTCCAGGGTGTCGCCGTACACCATGCAGCTGTCGCCCACGATCTCGAAGTCGATTTCCAGGT
AATCCAGGAACTCTTTGATCAGGGCTTCCAGGTTCTCCCGGGTGCAGCCGCTGCCCATCTGGCTAAAGCC
CACCATTGTAAACTCTTCCAGGTGCTCTTTGCCGTCGCTCTCTTTCCGGTAGCAGGGTCCCACTTCGAAA
ATCTTGATGGGGCCAGGCAGGATTCTGTCCAGTTTCCGCAGGTAGTTGTAGCCGGTGGGGGCCAGCATAG
GCCGCAGGCACAGGTTCTTGTCCACCCGGAAAATCTGCTTGGACAGCTCGGTGTCGTTGTTGATGCCCAT
CCGCTCCACGTACTCGGCGGGGATCAGGATGGGGCTCTTGATTTCCAGGAAGCCCCGGTCCACGAAGAAC
TTGGTGATGTCCCGTTCCAGCTTGCCCAGGTAGTCCTCCCGGTCGTTGGTGTACAGCCGCTGGAAGTCGT
TCTTCCGCCGGGTCACCAGCTCGGGTTCCAGCTCCCGGAAGGGCTTGGCCATGTTCAGGCTGATCTTGTC
CTCGGGGGACAGCAGGGCCTCCACTCTGTCCAGCTGGGACCGTGTCAGGCTGGGAGCAGGAGCAGAGGCG
GGCACGGAGCTGTTGGGGGTGCTCTTGGCGGGGCTGGGCACGCTGCGGCTGGTGTTGGTGCTGGCCTTGG
CGGACACGCTGTTTTCCAGGGGCTTGGGGGCTCTGGACACGCTCTTGGGCATGGCTTTCTTCACTTTGGG
GGCGGACACCACCCGCACTTTCACGCTGTTCTTGCTCTCGGTGCTTCTGGTCAGAAAGTTGTTGATGTCC
TCGTCGGACACCCGGCACCGCTTACAGGTCTTTCTGTACTTGTGGTGCCGGAAGGCTCTGGCGGTCCGGC
AGCTTCTGCTGTTGTTCACCACCAGGTGGTCGCCGCAGGCCATCTCGATGTAGATTTTGCTTCTTGACAC
CTCGTGGTGCTTGATCTTGTGCAGGGTGCCGGTCCGGCTCATCCACAGGCCGGTGGCGCTGATCAGCACG
TCCAGGGGTTTCTTGTCCTTGTCGTCGTCGTCCTTGTAGTCGTCGAGTGTGAGGCGCTCCAGTGGAGGCA
ACTGCAAAGGAACCGGACACGCCATGGTGGCGCTAGCCAGCTTGGGTCTCCCTATAGTGAGTCGTATTAA
TTTCGATAAGCCAGTAAGCAGTGGGTTCTCTAGTTAGCCAGAGAGCTCTGCTTATATAGACCTCCCACCG
TACACGCCTACCGCCCATTTGCGTCAATGGGGCGGAGTTGTTACGACATTTTGGAAAGTCCCGTTGATTT
TGGTGCCAAAACAAACTCCCATTGACGTCAATGGGGTGGAGACTTGGAAATCCCCGTGAGTCAAACCGCT
ATCCACGCCCATTGATGTACTGCCAAAACCGCATCACCATGGTAATAGCGATGACTAATACGTAGATGTA
CTGCCAAGTAGGAAAGTCCCATAAGGTCATGTACTGGGCATAATGCCAGGCGGGCCATTTACCGTCATTG
ACGTCAATAGGGGGCGTACTTGGCATATGATACACTTGATGTACTGCCAAGTGGGCAGTTTACCGTAAAT
ACTCCACCCATTGACGTCAATGGAAAGTCCCTATTGGCGTTACTATGGGAACATACGTCATTATTGACGT
CAATGGGCGGGGGTCGTTGGGCGGTCAGCCAGGCGGGCCATTTACCGTAAGTTATGTAACGCGGAACTCC
ATATATGGGCTATGAACTAATGACCCCGTAATTGATTACTATTAATAACTAGTCAATAATCAATGTCAAC
GCGTATATCTGGCCCGTACATCGCGAAGCAGCGCAAAACGGATCCTGCAGGTATTTGCGGCCGCGGTCCG
TATACTCCGGAATATTAATAGATCATGGAGATAATTAAAATGATAACCATCTCGCAAATAAATAAGTATT
TTACTGTTTTCGTAACAGTTTTGTAATAAAAAAACCTATAAATATTCCGGATTATTCATACCGTCCCACC
ATCGGGCGCGAACTCCTAAAAAACCGCCACCATGAAGTGCCTTTTGTACTTAGCCTTTTTATTCATTGGG
GTGAATTGC
[1296 nt withheld, positions 7790-9085]
AATCCAATCGAGCTTGTAGAAGGTTGGTTCAGTAGTTGGAAAAGCTCTATTGCCTCTTTTTTCTTTATCA
TAGGGTTAATCATTGGACTATTCTTGGTTCTCCGAGTTGGTATCCATCTTTGCATTAAATTAAAGCACAC
CAAGAAAAGACAGATTTATACAGACATAGAGATGAACCGACTTGGAAAGTGATAAGGCCAGGCCGGCCAA
GCTTGTCGAGAAGTACTAGAGGATCATAATCAGCCATACCACATTTGTAGAGGTTTTACTTGCTTTAAAA
AACCTCCCACACCTCCCCCTGAACCTGAAACATAAAATGAATGCAATTGTTGTTGTTAACTTGTTTATTG
CAGCTTATAATGGTTACAAATAAAGCAATAGCATCACAAATTTCACAAATAAAGCATTTTTTTCACTGCA
TTCTAGTTGTGGTTTGTCCAAACTCATCAATGTATCTTATCATGTCTGGATCTGATCACTGCTTGAGCCT
AGGTCGGGCAGGAAGAGGGCCTATTTCCCATGATTCCTTCATATTTGCATATACGATACAAGGCTGTTAG
AGAGATAATTAGAATTAATTTGACTGTAAACACAAAGATATTAGTACAAAATACGTGACGTAGAAAGTAA
TAATTTCTTGGGTAGTTTGCAGTTTTAAAATTATGTTTTAAAATGGACTATCATATGCTTACCGTAACTT
GAAAGTATTTCGATTTCTTGGCTTTATATATCTTGTGGAAAGGACGAAACACCGGAAACCTGATCATGTA
GATCGAACGGACTCTAAATCCGTTCAGCCGGGTTAGATTCCCGGGGTTTCCGTTTTTTAATATTTGCATG
TCGCTATGTGTTCTGGGAAATCACCATAAACGTGAAATCCCTATCAGTGATAGAGACTTATAAGTTCCCT
ATCAGTGATAGAGACACCGGGGGGTGGATCGAATAGATCACACGGACTCTAAATCCGTGCAGGCGGGTGA
AACTCCCGCACCCCCCGTTTTTTGCTAGGAGATCCGAACCAGATAAGTGAAATCTAGTTCCAAACTATTT
TGTCATTTTTAATTTTCGTATTAGCTTACGACGCTACACCCAGTTCCCATCTATTTTGTCACTCTTCCCT
AAATAATCCTTAAAAACTCCATTTCCACCCCTCCCAGTTCCCAACTATTTTGTCCGCCCACAGCGGGGCA
TTTTTCTTCCTGTTATGTTTTTAATCAAACATCCTGCCAACTCCATGTGACAAACCGTCATCTTCGGCTA
CTTT
